>Addgene plasmid #230548 | AiP1954 - pAAV-AiE2547m-minBG-SYFP2-WPRE3-BGHpA | addgene full sequence | sequence record 461971 | Addgene NGS Result
CCTGCAGGCAGCTGCGCGCTCGCTCGCTCACTGAGGCCGCCCGGGCGTCGGGCGACCTTTGGTCGCCCGG
CCTCAGTGAGCGAGCGAGCGCGCAGAGAGGGAGTGGCCAACTCCATCACTAGGGGTTCCTGCGGCCGCAC
GCGTTGTAAGAGTAATAATCGCCAAAACATTAAAACTAGATTGACAAATCACACTGTCTCAAGCCACCTT
TCCAGAGTCCACTGCCAGACCCCGGAGCCTGCAGGCTACTTTTCTCTGACATCACCTGGCTGCCATTGTT
TTGCTGATAAAGGACACTCCAGGGAGACTGAAAAGCTAGAAGAGTGAGAAGGGCTTCTGTTTCCTGTTTG
CTTGCTGTGGGTGTTAGCATGACTCAGTAACAATGCTGCATGCCAATCTCTCATTTCCTGCACCACCCCC
AACCCCGAACTGCCCTCGGGTTCTCAGTGCAGAGGTTCAACTTGGTTCTTTTGAGCTCATCTTCCTCACT
TCCAGGGCAGCAGCAGCTCCACTAAAGCAGGTTCCCTCCCGGACTCTCAGCTCCTTAGGGCCCTTTCTCT
GAGCTGCAGGTATCAGGATCAGGTGAGAGGCACCCAGCACTCAGAGGTGGAGCCCCTCCCCTTTGCTTCC
TGGCCCCCAGGGAAGGAGTTATTTCAGCAGCTACATTCTCTGTACTTTCTTTATCCTTTCTTTTTTAGTT
CTCCAAATCCTGTTTTCCCAGCTCCTATATCCGGAGCTCGGGCTGGGCATAAAAGTCAGGGCAGAGCCAT
CTATTGCTTACATTTGCTTCTGGGATCCAGATCTTTCGAAGCTAGCGCTACCGGTCGCCACCATGGTGAG
CAAGGGCGAGGAGCTGTTCACCGGGGTGGTGCCCATCCTGGTCGAGCTGGACGGCGACGTAAACGGCCAC
AAGTTCAGCGTGTCCGGCGAGGGCGAGGGCGATGCCACCTACGGCAAGCTGACCCTGAAGCTGATCTGCA
CCACCGGCAAGCTGCCCGTGCCCTGGCCCACCCTCGTGACCACCCTGGGCTACGGCGTGCAGTGCTTCGC
CCGCTACCCCGACCACATGAAGCAGCACGACTTCTTCAAGTCCGCCATGCCCGAAGGCTACGTCCAGGAG
CGCACCATCTTCTTCAAGGACGACGGCAACTACAAGACCCGCGCCGAGGTGAAGTTCGAGGGCGACACCC
TGGTGAACCGCATCGAGCTGAAGGGCATCGACTTCAAGGAGGACGGCAACATCCTGGGGCACAAGCTGGA
GTACAACTACAACAGCCACAACGTCTATATCACCGCCGACAAGCAGAAGAACGGCATCAAGGCCAACTTC
AAGATCCGCCACAACATCGAGGACGGCGGCGTGCAGCTCGCCGACCACTACCAGCAGAACACCCCCATCG
GCGACGGCCCCGTGCTGCTGCCCGACAACCACTACCTGAGCTACCAGTCCAAGCTGAGCAAAGACCCCAA
CGAGAAGCGCGATCACATGGTCCTGCTGGAGTTCGTGACCGCCGCCGGGATCACTCTCGGCATGGACGAG
CTGTACAAGTAAGTCGACGGCGCGCCGCGGCCGCGAATTCGATATCATAATCAACCTCTGGATTACAAAA
TTTGTGAAAGATTGACTGGTATTCTTAACTATGTTGCTCCTTTTACGCTATGTGGATACGCTGCTTTAAT
GCCTTTGTATCATGCTATTGCTTCCCGTATGGCTTTCATTTTCTCCTCCTTGTATAAATCCTGGTTAGTT
CTTGCCACGGCGGAACTCATCGCCGCCTGCCTTGCCCGCTGCTGGACAGGGGCTCGGCTGTTGGGCACTG
ACAATTCCGTGGCTCGAGAGATCTTCGACTGTGCCTTCTAGTTGCCAGCCATCTGTTGTTTGCCCCTCCC
CCGTGCCTTCCTTGACCCTGGAAGGTGCCACTCCCACTGTCCTTTCCTAATAAAATGAGGAAATTGCATC
GCATTGTCTGAGTAGGTGTCATTCTATTCTGGGGGGTGGGGTGGGGCAGGACAGCAAGGGGGAGGATTGG
GAAGACAATAGCAGGCATGAGATCTCACGTGCGGACCGAGCGGCCGCAGGAACCCCTAGTGATGGAGTTG
GCCACTCCCTCTCTGCGCGCTCGCTCGCTCACTGAGGCCGGGCGACCAAAGGTCGCCCGACGCCCGGGCT
TTGCCCGGGCGGCCTCAGTGAGCGAGCGAGCGCGCAGCTGCCTGCAGGGGCGCCTGATGCGGTATTTTCT
CCTTACGCATCTGTGCGGTATTTCACACCGCATA
[95 nt withheld, positions 2275-2369]
T
[46 nt withheld, positions 2371-2416]
C
[141 nt withheld, positions 2418-2558]
CCTTTGACGTTGGAGTCCACGTTCTTT
[37 nt withheld, positions 2586-2622]
ACTCTATCTCGGGCTATTCTTTTGATTTATAAGGGATTTTGCCGATTTCGGTCTATTGGTTAAAAAATGA
GCTGATTTAACAAAAATTTAACGCGAATTTTAACAAAATATTAACGTTTACAATTTTATGGTGCACTCTC
AGTACAATCTGCTCTGATGCCGCATAGTTAAGCCAGCCCCGACACCCGCCAACACCCGCTGACGCGCCCT
GACGGGCTTGTCTGCTCCCGGCATCCGCTTACAGACAAGCTGTGACCGTCTCCGGGAGCTGCATGTGTCA
GAGGTTTTCACCGTCATCACCGAAACGCGCGAGACGAAAGGGCCTCGTGATACGCCTATTTTTATAGGTT
AATGTCATGATAATAATGGTTTCTTAGACGTCAGGTGGCACTTTTCGGGGAAATGTGCGCGGAACCCCTA
TTTGTTTATTTTTCTAAATACATTCAAATATGTATCCGCTCATGAGACAATAACCCTGATAAATGCTTCA
ATAATATTGAAAAAGGAAGAGTATGAGTATTCAACATTTCCGTGTCGCCCTTATTCCCTTTTTTGCGGCA
TTTTGCCTTCCTGTTTTTGCTCACCCAGAAACGCTGGTGAAAGTAAAAGATGCTGAAGATCAGTTGGGTG
CACGAGTGGGTTACATCGAACTGGATCTCAACAGCGGTAAGATCCTTGAGAGTTTTCGCCCCGAAGAACG
TTTTCCAATGATGAGCACTTTTAAAGTTCTGCTATGTGGCGCGGTATTATCCCGTATTGACGCCGGGCAA
GAGCAACTCGGTCGCCGCATACACTATTCTCAGAATGACTTGGTTGAGTACTCACCAGTCACAGAAAAGC
ATCTTACGGATGGCATGACAGTAAGAGAATTATGCAGTGCTGCCATAACCATGAGTGATAACACTGCGGC
CAACTTACTTCTGACAACGATCGGAGGACCGAAGGAGCTAACCGCTTTTTTGCACAACATGGGGGATCAT
GTAACTCGCCTTGATCGTTGGGAACCGGAGCTGAATGAAGCCATACCAAACGACGAGCGTGACACCACGA
TGCCTGTAGCAATGGCAACAACGTTGCGCAAACTATTAACTGGCGAACTACTTACTCTAGCTTCCCGGCA
ACAATTAATAGACTGGATGGAGGCGGATAAAGTTGCAGGACCACTTCTGCGCTCGGCCCTTCCGGCTGGC
TGGTTTATTGCTGATAAATCTGGAGCCGGTGAGCGTGGGTCTCGCGGTATCATTGCAGCACTGGGGCCAG
ATGGTAAGCCCTCCCGTATCGTAGTTATCTACACGACGGGGAGTCAGGCAACTATGGATGAACGAAATAG
ACAGATCGCTGAGATAGGTGCCTCACTGATTAAGCATTGGTAACTGTCAGACCAAGTTTACTCATATATA
CTTTAGATTGATTTAAAACTTCATTTTTAATTTAAAAGGATCTAGGTGAAGATCCTTTTTGATAATCTCA
TGACCAAAATCCCTTAACGTGAGTTTTCGTTCCACTGAGCGTCAGACCCCGTAGAAAAGATCAAAGGATC
TTCTTGAGATCCTTTTTTTCTGCGCGTAATCTGCTGCTTGCAAACAAAAAAACCACCGCTACCAGCGGTG
GTTTGTTTGCCGGATCAAGAGCTACCAACTCTTTTTCCGAAGGTAACTGGCTTCAGCAGAGCGCAGATAC
CAAATACTGTTCTTCTAGTGTAGCCGTAGTTAGGCCACCACTTCAAGAACTCTGTAGCACCGCCTACATA
CCTCGCTCTGCTAATCCTGTTACCAGTGGCTGCTGCCAGTGGCGATAAGTCGTGTCTTACCGGGTTGGAC
TCAAGACGATAGTTACCGGATAAGGCGCAGCGGTCGGGCTGAACGGGGGGTTCGTGCACACAGCCCAGCT
TGGAGCGAACGACCTACACCGAACTGAGATACCTACAGCGTGAGCTATGAGAAAGCGCCACGCTTCCCGA
AGGGAGAAAGGCGGACAGGTATCCGGTAAGCGGCAGGGTCGGAACAGGAGAGCGCACGAGGGAGCTTCCA
GGGGGAAACGCCTGGTATCTTTATAGTCCTGTCGGGTTTCGCCACCTCTGACTTGAGCGTCGATTTTTGT
GATGCTCGTCAGGGGGGCGGAGCCTATGGAAAAACGCCAGCAACGCGGCCTTTTTACGGTTCCTGGCCTT
TTGCTGGCCTTTTGCTCACATGT
Features (pLannotate 1.2.2; 14 found; start..end, strand, type, name):
     12..39      +  repeat_region  AAV2 ITR (fragment): inverted terminal repeat of adeno-associated virus serotype 2 inverted
     68..95      +  repeat_region  AAV2 ITR (fragment): inverted terminal repeat of adeno-associated virus serotype 2 inverted
    833..1549    +  CDS            SYFP2: SYFP2 is a basic (constitutively fluorescent) yellow fluorescent protein published in 2006, derived from Aequorea victoria. It is reported to be a very rapidly-maturing monomer with moderate acid sensitivity.
   1589..1746    +  misc_feature   WPRE (fragment): woodchuck hepatitis virus posttranscriptional regulatory element
   1752..1832    +  misc_feature   WPRE (fragment): woodchuck hepatitis virus posttranscriptional regulatory element
   1849..1960    +  polyA_signal   bGH poly(A) signal: bovine growth hormone polyadenylation signal
   2078..2218    +  repeat_region  AAV2 ITR: inverted terminal repeat of adeno-associated virus serotype 2 inverted
   2223..2274    -  misc_feature   bom (fragment): basis of mobility region from pBR322
   2293..2748    +  rep_origin     f1 ori (sequence partly withheld): f1 bacteriophage origin of replication; arrow indicates direction of (+) strand synthesis
   2749..2798    -  misc_feature   bom (fragment): basis of mobility region from pBR322
   2900..2935    -  CDS            rop (fragment): Rop protein, which maintains plasmids at low copy number; rop
   3030..3134    +  promoter       AmpR promoter: bla
   3135..3995    +  CDS            AmpR: β-lactamase; bla; confers resistance to ampicillin, carbenicillin, and related antibiotics
   4166..4754    +  rep_origin     ori: high-copy-number ColE1/pMB1/pBR322/pUC origin of replication
