[The description below was written by a language model from this plasmid's Addgene catalogue record and pLannotate feature annotations shown in this document.]
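Description:
AiP1954 - pAAV-AiE2547m-minBG-SYFP2-WPRE3-BGHpA is a 4,815 nt AAV transfer plasmid built on a pAAV2 backbone, intended for packaging a reporter genome into recombinant adeno-associated virus for delivery to brain tissue. In bacteria it is maintained as a high-copy plasmid through a ColE1/pUC-type origin and selected with ampicillin via the β-lactamase gene and its own promoter. The backbone also carries an f1 phage origin and small remnants of pBR322 bom and rop sequences, which have no functional role here. A recombination-deficient strain is recorded for propagation, which is typical for plasmids carrying repeat-rich ITRs.

The payload sits between AAV2 inverted terminal repeats, which provide the signals for genome replication and encapsidation. The downstream ITR is annotated in full, whereas the upstream one is detected only as short fragments. Within this cassette, the AiE2547m enhancer is placed upstream of a minimal beta-globin promoter (minBG); neither element is annotated in the feature table, but they presumably occupy the unannotated stretch between the left ITR and the coding sequence. The minimal promoter has little activity on its own, so expression depends on the enhancer, which confers cell-type selectivity. It drives SYFP2, a rapidly maturing monomeric yellow fluorescent protein derived from Aequorea victoria. This is followed by WPRE3, a shortened woodchuck hepatitis virus posttranscriptional element that boosts transcript expression while saving packaging space (hence its annotation as two WPRE fragments), and a bovine growth hormone polyadenylation signal.

The construct labels specific brain cell populations with fluorescence and belongs to a collection of enhancer AAVs for genetic access to cortical cell types. The record does not state which population AiE2547m targets.
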