Addgene plasmid #230548: AiP1954 - pAAV-AiE2547m-minBG-SYFP2-WPRE3-BGHpA
Purpose: AiE2547m is an enhancer sequence, designed to drive AAV-mediated transgene expression in specific populations of brain cells
Depositing lab: Allen Institute for Brain Science & Bosiljka Tasic. Depositing organization: Allen Institute. Publication: A suite of enhancer AAVs and transgenic mouse lines for genetic access to cortical cell types. Ben-Simon Y, Hooper M, Narayan S, Daigle TL, Dwivedi D, Way SW, Oster A, Stafford DA, Mich JK, Taormina MJ, Martinez RA, Opitz-Araya X, Roth JR, Alexander JR, Allen S, Amster A, Arbuckle J, Ayala A, Baker PM, Bakken TE, Barcelli T, Barta S, Bendrick J, Bertagnolli D, Bielstein C, Bishwakarma P, Bowlus J, Boyer G, Brouner K, Casian B, Casper T, Chakka AB, Chakrabarty R, Chance RK, Chavan S, Clark M, Colbert K, Collman F, Daniel S, Departee M, DiValentin P, Donadio N, Dotson N, Egdorf T, Fliss T, Gabitto M, Garcia J, Gary A, Gasperini M, Gloe J, Goldy J, Gore BB, Graybuck L, Greisman N, Haeseleer F, Halterman C, Haradon Z, Hastings SD, Helback O, Ho W, Hockemeyer D, Huang C, Huff S, Hunker A, Johansen N, Jones D, Juneau Z, Kalmbach B, Kannan M, Khem S, Kussick E, Kutsal R, Larsen R, Lee C, Lee AY, Leibly M, Lenz GH, Li S, Liang E, Lusk N, Madigan Z, Malloy J, Malone J, McCue R, Melchor J, Mollenkopf T, Moosman S, Morin E, Newman D, Ng L, Ngo K, Omstead V, Otto S, Oyama A, Pena N, Pham T, Phillips E, Pom CA, Potekhina L, Ransford S, Ray PL, Rette D, Reynoldson C, Rimorin C, Rocha D, Ruiz A, Sanchez REA, Sawyer L, Sedeno-Cortes A, Sevigny JP, Shapovalova N, Shepard N, Shulga L, Sigler AR, Siverts L, Soliman S, Somasundaram S, Staats B, Stewart K, Szelenyi E, Tieu M, Trader C, Tran A, van Velthoven CTJ, Walker M, Wang Y, Weed N, Wirthlin M, Wood T, Wynalda B, Yao Z, Zhou T, Ariza J, Dee N, Reding M, Ronellenfitch K, Mufti S, Sunkin SM, Smith KA, Esposito L, Waters J, Thyagarajan B, Yao S, Lein ES, Zeng H, Levi BP, Ngai J, Ting JT, Tasic B. Cell. 2025 May 16:S0092-8674(25)00513-6. doi: 10.1016/j.cell.2025.05.002. PubMed 40403729.
Backbone
  Vector backbone: pAAV2
  Vector type: AAV
Growth in bacteria
  Bacterial resistance: Ampicillin, 100 μg/mL
  Growth temperature: 37°C
  Growth strain: NEB Stable
  Copy number: High Copy
Gene/Insert
  Gene/Insert name: SYFP2
  Species: Synthetic
  Promoter: minBG
  Cloning method: Gibson Cloning
Terms and licenses: Academic/Nonprofit Terms; Industry Terms: Not Available to Industry
How to cite: AiP1954 - pAAV-AiE2547m-minBG-SYFP2-WPRE3-BGHpA was a gift from Allen Institute for Brain Science & Bosiljka Tasic (Addgene plasmid # 230548 ; http://n2t.net/addgene:230548 ; RRID:Addgene_230548)
